Addgene plasmid #105374: pTEI069
Purpose: Synthetic biology
Depositing lab: Johannes Stuttmann. Depositing organization: Martin-Luther-Universitaet Halle-Wittenberg. Publication: Peripheral infrastructure vectors and an extended set of plant parts for the Modular Cloning system. Gantner J, Ordon J, Ilse T, Kretschmer C, Gruetzner R, Lofke C, Dagdas Y, Burstenbinder K, Marillonnet S, Stuttmann J. PLoS One. 2018 May 30;13(5):e0197185. doi: 10.1371/journal.pone.0197185. eCollection 2018. PubMed 29847550.
Backbone
  Vector backbone: pICH41295 (Engler et al., 2014)
  Vector type: Synthetic Biology
Growth in bacteria
  Bacterial resistance: Spectinomycin, 50 μg/mL
  Growth temperature: 37°C
  Growth strain: DH5alpha
  Copy number: High Copy
Gene/Insert
  Gene/Insert name: promotor BODYGUARD1 (At1g64670; 1000bp)
  Species: A. thaliana (mustard weed)
  Mutation: BsaI/ BpiI restriction sites removed
  Cloning method: Restriction Enzyme; 5′ cloning site BpiI (destroyed during cloning); 3′ cloning site BpiI (destroyed during cloning)
  Sequencing primers: 5′ CTTTGAGTGAGCTGATACCG; 3′ GGGTTCCGCGCACATTTC
Terms and licenses: Academic/Nonprofit Terms; Industry Terms: Not Available to Industry
How to cite: pTEI069 was a gift from Johannes Stuttmann (Addgene plasmid # 105374 ; http://n2t.net/addgene:105374 ; RRID:Addgene_105374)
