[The description below was written by a language model from this plasmid's Addgene catalogue record and pLannotate feature annotations shown in this document.]
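Description:
pTEI069 is a small (about 3.3 kb) Modular Cloning (MoClo) part plasmid for plant synthetic biology, built in the pICH41295 backbone. It is a level 0 style module vector rather than an expression construct. It stores a single standardized DNA part that can be released and assembled with other parts by Golden Gate cloning. The plasmid is maintained in E. coli at high copy through a ColE1/pUC-type origin of replication. Selection uses spectinomycin, conferred by an aadA aminoglycoside adenylyltransferase gene, with an AmpR (bla) promoter annotated upstream of it. Short annotated fragments of an integrase, a gentamicin acetyltransferase and lacI are likely remnants carried along with the resistance cassette and the backbone's original cloning region. They are too small to be functional genes.

The payload is a 1000 bp promoter fragment of the Arabidopsis thaliana BODYGUARD1 gene (At1g64670). It has been domesticated by removing internal BsaI and BpiI recognition sites, so these type IIS enzymes cut only where intended during assembly. The fragment was inserted through BpiI sites that were destroyed in the process, which is the usual route for creating a level 0 module. The automated feature table does not annotate the promoter itself, but the unannotated stretch between the origin and the resistance cassette is presumably where it lies.

The record gives the purpose only as synthetic biology. As part of an extended set of plant parts for the MoClo system, the module would typically be combined with coding sequence, tag and terminator modules to build transcription units driven by the BODYGUARD1 promoter in plants. The record does not describe the expression pattern this promoter is meant to provide.
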