Features (pLannotate 1.2.2; 6 found; start..end, strand, type, name):
    470..519     +  CDS            lacI (fragment): lac repressor; lacI; The lac repressor binds to the lac operator to inhibit transcription in E. coli. This inhibition can be relieved by adding lactose or isopropyl-β-D-thiogalactopyranoside (IPTG).
   1673..1777    +  promoter       AmpR promoter: bla
   1768..1848    -  CDS            int (fragment): INT2_ECOLX - Protein inferred from homology: Swiss-Prot protein existence level 3. Putative integrase believed to be involved in the insertion of antibiotic resistance genes into plasmids and transposons. From Escherichia coli.
   1936..1992    +  CDS            GmR (fragment): gentamycin acetyltransferase; aacC1; confers resistance to gentamycin
   1999..2787    +  CDS            aadA: S3AD_ECOLX - Experimental evidence at protein level: Swiss-Prot protein existence level 1. Mediates bacterial resistance to the antibiotics streptomycin and spectinomycin. From Escherichia coli.
   2961..287     +  rep_origin     ori (across the origin): high-copy-number ColE1/pMB1/pBR322/pUC origin of replication
>Addgene plasmid #105374 | pTEI069 | addgene full sequence | sequence record 206371 | Addgene NGS Result
CGCAGCGGTCGGGCTGAACGGGGGGTTCGTGCACACAGCCCAGCTTGGAGCGAACGACCTACACCGAACT
GAGATACCTACAGCGTGAGCTATGAGAAAGCGCCACGCTTCCCGAAGGGAGAAAGGCGGACAGGTATCCG
GTAAGCGGCAGGGTCGGAACAGGAGAGCGCACGAGGGAGCTTCCAGGGGGAAACGCCTGGTATCTTTATA
GTCCTGTCGGGTTTCGCCACCTCTGACTTGAGCGTCGATTTTTGTGATGCTCGTCAGGGGGGCGGAGCCT
ATGGAAAAACGCCAGCAACGCGGCCTTTTTACGGTTCCTGGCCTTTTGCTGGCCTTTTGCTCACATGTTC
TTTCCTGCGTTATCCCCTGATTCTGTGGATAACCGTATTACCGCCTTTGAGTGAGCTGATACCGCTCGCC
GCAGCCGAACGACCGAGCGCAGCGAGTCAGTGAGCGAGGAAGCGGAAGAGCGCCCAATACGCAAACCGCC
TCTCCCCGCGCGTTGGCCGATTCATTAATCACTCTGTGGTCTCAGGAGAGAATGGTATGTTGAGTAAAGA
GATGCGATTAGCTGTTGCTTGATGCCACGCACACGTCCTTGTCCTCATGAAATATTACCAATACTACTAT
CTATATATGGATACTGACAGACTAACTCTTTTAACTCCTGTTTTACCAAAATGTGTATACATATTATAGA
ATTGTCTAAAAACAGGTCAGCTAGGCTGTTTAGATGGGCTGCTGGGCATTCAGAGTGATGGATATAAGTT
GTGGCCACATGCCATCATATCACTTGTCCATTCTTTATCTTATTTCGCTATCAACATTTACATTTACTAC
TCTGTGCCATTACTTCAATTATTTGATGTCTGTATTAGTTTCACTTTCACGGTACGTAATCACATTTGTA
TCCATAGCCCAAAAAAAAAACACATTTATATCCATATAGTTTAGTTGCCCTCCTTGTAGTTTTAGACCCC
AAAAGTCATCAACCGGCCAAAATCCTCAATAGTGGCCTTACCAAACAGAGCATATATGAGTATCATTAAT
TATTGGGACTATCTAGGGTTTTGATTGTTTTCAAATACAAAATTACATGCCTTCTTAGCATATTATTTTC
ACATTATTAAACATAATTTCTTGTAACCCTAAGGAAGGAACCGCACATCCATAATGACTTGACTGACTTT
GTGTGTATGTAGCTATAGCGGCATTTTGGATCATCACCGGACCAATCGACATCACATGTTCCTTAGTATT
GATTCCTGTTTTGAAGTTAAAAAAGATATTACGGTATGTGCTGGATATGCGTGGTCTAGTGTTGCAAAAA
AAAAGGAAGAAGATTCAACGGCCACCAAATTTCATCATTTTAGCCAACAATGTATGTTAAATGCGATCAA
TAAATTCATGCAGCTGCCATCTGTTTTCCTCTCTCTCTTCATTAACTTAATTTCTCTCTCTCACGCATTT
TGTCTTTGCAACATCACCACCATACATACATACAACTTACATACATACACGTCTTGCACAAGACTCAAAC
TCCACAGAATGTGAGACCACGAAGTGGCTCTTCAGTGGACGAAAGGGCCTCGTGATACGCCTATTTTTAT
AGGTTAATGTCATGATAATAATGGTTTCTTAGACGTCAGGTGGCACTTTTCGGGGAAATGTGCGCGGAAC
CCCTATTTGTTTATTTTTCTAAATACATTCAAATATGTATCCGCTCATGAGACAATAACCCTGATAAATG
CTTCAATAATATTGAAAAAGGAAGAGTATGCGCTCACGCAACTGGTCCAGAACCTTGACCGAACGCAGCG
GTGGTAACGGCGCAGTGGCGGTTTTCATGGCTTGTTATGACTGTTTTTTTTTGGGGTACAGTCTATGCCT
CGGGCATCCAAGCAGCAAGCGCGTTACGCCGTGGGTCGATGTTTGATGTTATGGAGCAGCAACGATGTTA
CGCAGCAGGGCAGTCGCCCTAAAACAAAGTTAAACATCATGAGGGAAGCGGTGATCGCCGAAGTATCGAC
TCAACTATCAGAGGTAGTTGGCGTCATCGAGCGCCATCTCGAACCGACGTTGCTGGCCGTACATTTGTAC
GGCTCCGCAGTGGATGGCGGCCTGAAGCCACACAGCGATATTGATTTGCTGGTTACGGTGACCGTAAGGC
TTGATGAAACAACGCGGCGAGCTTTGATCAACGACCTTTTGGAAACTTCGGCTTCCCCTGGAGAGAGCGA
GATTCTCCGCGCTGTAGAAGTCACCATTGTTGTGCACGACGACATCATTCCGTGGCGTTATCCAGCTAAG
CGCGAACTGCAATTTGGAGAATGGCAGCGCAATGACATTCTTGCAGGTATCTTCGAGCCAGCCACGATCG
ACATTGATCTGGCTATCTTGCTGACAAAAGCAAGAGAACATAGCGTTGCCTTGGTAGGTCCAGCGGCGGA
GGAACTCTTTGATCCGGTTCCTGAACAGGATCTATTTGAGGCGCTAAATGAAACCTTAACGCTATGGAAC
TCGCCGCCCGACTGGGCTGGCGATGAGCGAAATGTAGTGCTTACGTTGTCCCGCATTTGGTACAGCGCAG
TAACCGGCAAAATCGCGCCGAAGGATGTCGCTGCCGACTGGGCAATGGAGCGCCTGCCGGCCCAGTATCA
GCCCGTCATACTTGAAGCTAGACAGGCTTATCTTGGACAAGAAGAAGATCGCTTGGCCTCGCGCGCAGAT
CAGTTGGAAGAATTTGTCCATTACGTAAAAGGCGAGATCACCAAGGTAGTCGGCAAATAACTGTCAGACC
AAGTTTACTCATATATACTTTAGATTGATTTAAAACTTCATTTTTAATTTAAAAGGATCTAGGTGAAGAT
CCTTTTTGATAATCTCATGACCAAAATCCCTTAACGTGAGTTTTCGTTCCACTGAGCGTCAGACCCCGTA
GAAAAGATCAAAGGATCTTCTTGAGATCCTTTTTTTCTGCGCGTAATCTGCTGCTTGCAAACAAAAAAAC
CACCGCTACCAGCGGTGGTTTGTTTGCCGGATCAAGAGCTACCAACTCTTTTTCCGAAGGTAACTGGCTT
CAGCAGAGCGCAGATACCAAATACTGTTCTTCTAGTGTAGCCGTAGTTAGGCCACCACTTCAAGAACTCT
GTAGCACCGCCTACATACCTCGCTCTGCTAATCCTGTTACCAGTGGCTGCTGCCAGTGGCGATAAGTCGT
GTCTTACCGGGTTGGACTCAAGACGATAGTTACCGGATAAGG
